>Addgene plasmid #234138 | Fyv6-NFLAG del1-16 | addgene full sequence | sequence record 466525 | Addgene NGS Result
TCGCGCGTTTCGGTGATGACGGTGAAAACCTCTGACACATGCAGCTCCCGGAGACGGTCACAGCTTGTCT
GTAAGCGGATGCCGGGAGCAGACAAGCCCGTCAGGGCGCGTCAGCGGGTGTTGGCGGGTGTCGGGGCTGG
CTTAACTATGCGGCATCAGAGCAGATTGTACTGAGAGTGCACCATAGATCACGACATTACTATATATATA
ATATAGGAAGCATTTAATAGAACAGCATCGTAATATATGTGTACTTTGCAGTTATGACGCCAGATGGCAG
TAGTGGAAGATATTCTTTATTGAAAAATAGCTTGTCACCTTACGTACAATCTTGATCCGGAGCTTTTCTT
TTTTTGCCGATTAAGAATTAATTCGGTCGAAAAAAGAAAAGGAGAGGGCCAAGAGGGAGGGCATTGGTGA
CTATTGAGCACGTGAGTATACGTGATTAAGCACACAAAGGCAGCTTGGAGTATGTCTGTTATTAATTTCA
CAGGTAGTTCTGGTCCATTGGTGAAAGTTTGCGGCTTGCAGAGCACAGAGGCCGCAGAATGTGCTCTAGA
TTCCGATGCTGACTTGCTGGGTATTATATGTGTGCCCAATAGAAAGAGAACAATTGACCCGGTTATTGCA
AGGAAAATTTCAAGTCTTGTAAAAGCATATAAAAATAGTTCAGGCACTCCGAAATACTTGGTTGGCGTGT
TTCGTAATCAACCTAAGGAGGATGTTTTGGCTCTGGTCAATGATTACGGCATTGATATCGTCCAACTGCA
TGGAGATGAGTCGTGGCAAGAATACCAAGAGTTCCTCGGTTTGCCAGTTATTAAAAGACTCGTATTTCCA
AAAGACTGCAACATACTACTCAGTGCAGCTTCACAGAAACCTCATTCGTTTATTCCCTTGTTTGATTCAG
AAGCAGGTGGGACAGGTGAACTTTTGGATTGGAACTCGATTTCTGACTGGGTTGGAAGGCAAGAGAGCCC
CGAAAGCTTACATTTTATGTTAGCTGGTGGACTGACGCCAGAAAATGTTGGTGATGCGCTTAGATTAAAT
GGCGTTATTGGTGTTGATGTAAGCGGAGGTGTGGAGACAAATGGTGTAAAAGACTCTAACAAAATAGCAA
ATTTCGTCAAAAATGCTAAGAAATAGGTTATTACTGAGTAGTATTTATTTAAGTATTGTTTGTGCACTTG
CCGATCTATGCGGTGTGAAATACCGCACAGATGCGTAAGGAGAAAATACCGCATCAGGAAATTGTAAGCG
TTAATATTTTGTTAAAATTCGCGTTAAATTTTTGTTAAATCAGCTCATTTTTTAACCAATAGGCCGAAAT
CGGCAAAATCCCTTATAAATCAAAAGAATAGACCGAGATAGGGT
[37 nt withheld, positions 1375-1411]
AAAGAACGTGGACTCCAACGTCAAAGG
[49 nt withheld, positions 1439-1487]
T
[91 nt withheld, positions 1489-1579]
G
[124 nt withheld, positions 1581-1704]
CCATTCGCCATTCAGGCTGCGCAACTGTTGGGAAGGGCGATCGGTGCGGGCCTCTTCGCTATTACGCCAG
CTGGCGAAAGGGGGATGTGCTGCAAGGCGATTAAGTTGGGTAACGCCAGGGTTTTCCCAGTCACGACGTT
GTAAAACGACGGCCAGTGAGCGCGCGTAATACGACTCACTATAGGGCGAATTGGGTACCGGGCCCCCCCT
CGAGGTCGACTGGATCGAACACAGGACCTCCAGATGACTTGACCGAAGTTTTTCTTCAGTCTGGCGCTCT
CCCAACTGAGCTAAGTCCGCTTATTTTTCTGAAACCTTTTCCGCCTTTTTGTCGTCCCTAGGAATTACTT
TTGATGCACTGCCAATCTGAGGGAAAAATGACGTTTAAACGCACGAGAATGTGCAATTAGATGTAAGTCC
ATCGAAGCCTAGAGAAAGCGGTTCCAACAAAAGACTGTGGGCTCTGTTATATCATCATGGACTACAAAGA
CGATGACGACAAGATGCCACTGAAATTCGTGTCAGAAGGAGTTGGTAATGTAGAGGCCCAGAGGATACGA
GAGCAAGTGGAGCAAAAAAAATATGAAGCGGAATATAAAAGGAAAACCAGGAAGTCCCTGCGAGATCAGC
TTAGGTCTAATGCTATTAGTAAACAAAAACAATATAACGGTTTGGTGAGAGACCGTGAAAGTTTTACTAG
GTTGAGTAAAGAGGACCTGGAATTTTACCAGAAGAGCAAGAATGAGTTGCTAAAAAAGGAAAAAGAACTG
AATAACTACTTAGACGTCAAGGCAATCAATTTTGAAAAGAAAAAAAAAGCATTACTAATGGAGAACGATT
CTACTACTAATACAGAAAAATATTTAGAGACCGGCACTAGTTTGGGCAGTAAAACACAAATAAAGGGCGT
AAAGACATCCAGCCCTAAACCAAAAATCAAGGTATCCATAAAAAAATTGGGTAGAAAACTGGAGAACTGA
TGTGATGGCCTACACACTTCGTCACAACTAGAGCTTTATGCCAAGATTAAACTTCAAGTTATATAAATTA
TGTAAACATTGGACATACAAAACTCGGAAACTCTTTTTCTATTCATCTTCCCTTCTCGTACGTGCCCACG
GAAGCAATAAAAAGAACCGAAATAACCAACACCCGTAACGTCAAAGCATTCATGCTTAGAATGGAAACCA
TTTCGTGGAATGAAATGGCAAATTGATCACATTGATTGCTCGTTCCACGCGGCCGCCACCGCGGTGGAGC
TCCAGCTTTTGTTCCCTTTAGTGAGGGTTAATTGCGCGCTTGGCGTAATCATGGTCATAGCTGTTTCCTG
TGTGAAATTGTTATCCGCTCACAATTCCACACAACATACGAGCCGGAAGCATAAAGTGTAAAGCCTGGGG
TGCCTAATGAGTGAGCTAACTCACATTAATTGCGTTGCGCTCACTGCCCGCTTTCCAGTCGGGAAACCTG
TCGTGCCAGCTGCATTAATGAATCGGCCAACGCGCGGGGAGAGGCGGTTTGCGTATTGGGCGCTCTTCCG
CTTCCTCGCTCACTGACTCGCTGCGCTCGGTCGTTCGGCTGCGGCGAGCGGTATCAGCTCACTCAAAGGC
GGTAATACGGTTATCCACAGAATCAGGGGATAACGCAGGAAAGAACATGTGAGCAAAAGGCCAGCAAAAG
GCCAGGAACCGTAAAAAGGCCGCGTTGCTGGCGTTTTTCCATAGGCTCCGCCCCCCTGACGAGCATCACA
AAAATCGACGCTCAAGTCAGAGGTGGCGAAACCCGACAGGACTATAAAGATACCAGGCGTTTCCCCCTGG
AAGCTCCCTCGTGCGCTCTCCTGTTCCGACCCTGCCGCTTACCGGATACCTGTCCGCCTTTCTCCCTTCG
GGAAGCGTGGCGCTTTCTCATAGCTCACGCTGTAGGTATCTCAGTTCGGTGTAGGTCGTTCGCTCCAAGC
TGGGCTGTGTGCACGAACCCCCCGTTCAGCCCGACCGCTGCGCCTTATCCGGTAACTATCGTCTTGAGTC
CAACCCGGTAAGACACGACTTATCGCCACTGGCAGCAGCCACTGGTAACAGGATTAGCAGAGCGAGGTAT
GTAGGCGGTGCTACAGAGTTCTTGAAGTGGTGGCCTAACTACGGCTACACTAGAAGAACAGTATTTGGTA
TCTGCGCTCTGCTGAAGCCAGTTACCTTCGGAAAAAGAGTTGGTAGCTCTTGATCCGGCAAACAAACCAC
CGCTGGTAGCGGTGGTTTTTTTGTTTGCAAGCAGCAGATTACGCGCAGAAAAAAAGGATCTCAAGAAGAT
CCTTTGATCTTTTCTACGGGGTCTGACGCTCAGTGGAACGAAAACTCACGTTAAGGGATTTTGGTCATGA
GATTATCAAAAAGGATCTTCACCTAGATCCTTTTAAATTAAAAATGAAGTTTTAAATCAATCTAAAGTAT
ATATGAGTAAACTTGGTCTGACAGTTACCAATGCTTAATCAGTGAGGCACCTATCTCAGCGATCTGTCTA
TTTCGTTCATCCATAGTTGCCTGACTCCCCGTCGTGTAGATAACTACGATACGGGAGGGCTTACCATCTG
GCCCCAGTGCTGCAATGATACCGCGAGACCCACGCTCACCGGCTCCAGATTTATCAGCAATAAACCAGCC
AGCCGGAAGGGCCGAGCGCAGAAGTGGTCCTGCAACTTTATCCGCCTCCATCCAGTCTATTAATTGTTGC
CGGGAAGCTAGAGTAAGTAGTTCGCCAGTTAATAGTTTGCGCAACGTTGTTGCCATTGCTACAGGCATCG
TGGTGTCACGCTCGTCGTTTGGTATGGCTTCATTCAGCTCCGGTTCCCAACGATCAAGGCGAGTTACATG
ATCCCCCATGTTGTGCAAAAAAGCGGTTAGCTCCTTCGGTCCTCCGATCGTTGTCAGAAGTAAGTTGGCC
GCAGTGTTATCACTCATGGTTATGGCAGCACTGCATAATTCTCTTACTGTCATGCCATCCGTAAGATGCT
TTTCTGTGACTGGTGAGTACTCAACCAAGTCATTCTGAGAATAGTGTATGCGGCGACCGAGTTGCTCTTG
CCCGGCGTCAATACGGGATAATACCGCGCCACATAGCAGAACTTTAAAAGTGCTCATCATTGGAAAACGT
TCTTCGGGGCGAAAACTCTCAAGGATCTTACCGCTGTTGAGATCCAGTTCGATGTAACCCACTCGTGCAC
CCAACTGATCTTCAGCATCTTTTACTTTCACCAGCGTTTCTGGGTGAGCAAAAACAGGAAGGCAAAATGC
CGCAAAAAAGGGAATAAGGGCGACACGGAAATGTTGAATACTCATACTCTTCCTTTTTCAATATTATTGA
AGCATTTATCAGGGTTATTGTCTCATGAGCGGATACATATTTGAATGTATTTAGAAAAATAAACAAATAG
GGGTTCCGCGCACATTTCCCCGAAAAGTGCCACCTGGGTCCTTTTCATCACGTGCTATAAAAATAATTAT
AATTTAAATTTTTTAATATAAATATATAAATTAAAAATAGAAAGTAAAAAAAGAAATTAAAGAAAAAATA
GTTTTTGTTTTCCGAAGATGTAAAAGACTCTAGGGGGATCGCCAACAAATACTACCTTTTATCTTGCTCT
TCCTGCTCTCAGGTATTAATGCCGAATTGTTTCATCTTGTCTGTGTAGAAGACCACACACGAAAATCCTG
TGATTTTACATTTTACTTATCGTTAATCGAATGTATATCTATTTAATCTGCTTTTCTTGTCTAATAAATA
TATATGTAAAGTACGCTTTTTGTTGAAATTTTTTAAACCTTTGTTTATTTTTTTTTCTTCATTCCGTAAC
TCTTCTACCTTCTTTATTTACTTTCTAAAATCCAAATACAAAACATAAAAATAAATAAACACAGAGTAAA
TTCCCAAATTATTCCATCATTAAAAGATACGAGGCGCGTGTAAGTTACAGGCAAGCGATCCGTCTAAGAA
ACCATTATTATCATGACATTAACCTATAAAAATAGGCGTATCACGAGGCCCTTTCGTC
Features (pLannotate 1.2.2; 21 found; start..end, strand, type, name):
    137..186     +  misc_feature   bom (fragment): basis of mobility region from pBR322
    324..471     +  promoter       TRP1 promoter: S. cerevisiae TRP1
    472..1146    +  CDS            TRP1: phosphoribosylanthranilate isomerase, required for tryptophan biosynthesis; S. cerevisiae TRP1; yeast auxotrophic marker
   1197..1248    +  misc_feature   bom (fragment): basis of mobility region from pBR322
   1276..1704    -  rep_origin     f1 ori (sequence partly withheld): f1 bacteriophage origin of replication; arrow indicates direction of (+) strand synthesis
   1708..1863    -  CDS            lacZα (fragment): LacZα fragment of β-galactosidase; lacZ fragment
   1871..1889    +  promoter       T7 promoter: promoter for bacteriophage T7 RNA polymerase
   1898..1924    -  misc_feature   MCS (fragment): pBluescript multiple cloning site
   2183..2203    +  CDS            3xFLAG (fragment): three tandem FLAG® epitope tags
   2202..2681    +  CDS            FYV6 (fragment): FYV6_YEAST - Experimental evidence at protein level: Swiss-Prot protein existence level 1. Involved in telomere length regulation and required for survival upon exposure to K1 killer toxin. Promotes fully efficient non-homologous end-joining (NHEJ) by a mechanism activated in postdiauxic/stationary phase. From Saccharomyces cerevisiae (strain ATCC 204508 / S288c) (Baker's yeast).
   2943..2966    -  misc_feature   MCS (fragment): pBluescript multiple cloning site
   2979..2997    -  promoter       T3 promoter: promoter for bacteriophage T3 RNA polymerase
   3042..3058    -  protein_bind   lac operator: The lac repressor binds to the lac operator to inhibit transcription in E. coli. This inhibition can be relieved by adding lactose or isopropyl-β-D-thiogalactopyranoside (IPTG). lac repressor encoded by lacI
   3066..3096    -  promoter       lac promoter: promoter for the E. coli lac operon
   3111..3132    -  protein_bind   CAP binding site: CAP binding activates transcription in the presence of cAMP. E. coli catabolite activator protein
   3145..3237    -  CDS            lacI (fragment): lac repressor; lacI; The lac repressor binds to the lac operator to inhibit transcription in E. coli. This inhibition can be relieved by adding lactose or isopropyl-β-D-thiogalactopyranoside (IPTG).
   3420..4008    -  rep_origin     ori: high-copy-number ColE1/pMB1/pBR322/pUC origin of replication
   4179..5039    -  CDS            AmpR: β-lactamase; bla; confers resistance to ampicillin, carbenicillin, and related antibiotics
   5040..5144    -  promoter       AmpR promoter: bla
   5181..5684    +  misc_feature   CEN/ARS: S. cerevisiae CEN6 centromere fused to an autonomously replicating sequence
   5752..35      +  CDS            rop (fragment) (across the origin): Rop protein, which maintains plasmids at low copy number; rop
