[The description below was written by a language model from this plasmid's Addgene catalogue record and pLannotate feature annotations shown in this document.]
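Description:
Fyv6-NFLAG del1-16 is a yeast expression plasmid built on pRS414, a yeast–E. coli shuttle vector of the centromeric type. In S. cerevisiae it is maintained through a CEN6/ARS element, which provides autonomous replication and stable, low-copy segregation, and it is selected by the TRP1 auxotrophic marker (with its own promoter) in trp1 strains. In bacteria it replicates from a high-copy ColE1/pUC-type origin and carries the β-lactamase gene for ampicillin selection. The backbone also retains the usual pBluescript-derived parts: an f1 origin for single-stranded DNA production, a disrupted lacZα fragment with the lac promoter and operator, and flanking T7 and T3 phage promoters around the remnants of the multiple cloning site.

The insert, placed within the cloning site, is the budding yeast FYV6 gene encoding a protein that lacks its first 16 amino acids and bears a FLAG epitope at the new N-terminus. The annotation detects a short FLAG-type match immediately adjoining a partial FYV6 coding region, consistent with a single N-terminal tag fused to a truncated open reading frame. A few hundred unannotated bases lie on either side of the coding sequence and may contain yeast regulatory sequences, but neither the catalogue entry nor the feature table identifies the promoter or terminator driving expression. The plasmid is suited to expressing a detectable, N-terminally truncated Fyv6 variant in yeast at near single-copy levels, for example to test what the N-terminal segment contributes to Fyv6 function and to follow the protein by anti-FLAG detection or purification. The record itself does not describe specific experiments.
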