Addgene plasmid #234138: Fyv6-NFLAG del1-16
Purpose: First 16 amino acids deleted of Fyv6 with FLAG epitope tag at N-terminus
Depositing lab: Aaron Hoskins. Depositing organization: University of Wisconsin, Madison.
Backbone
  Vector backbone: pRS414
  Vector type: Yeast Expression
  Selectable markers: TRP1
Growth in bacteria
  Bacterial resistance: Ampicillin, 100 μg/mL
  Growth temperature: 37°C
  Growth strain: DH5alpha
  Copy number: High Copy
Gene/Insert
  Gene/Insert name: Fyv6
  Species: S. cerevisiae (budding yeast)
  Mutation: N-terminus truncation
  Cloning method: Unknown
Terms and licenses: Academic/Nonprofit Terms; Industry Terms: Not Available to Industry
How to cite: Fyv6-NFLAG del1-16 was a gift from Aaron Hoskins (Addgene plasmid # 234138 ; http://n2t.net/addgene:234138 ; RRID:Addgene_234138)
